Addgene plasmid #229918: AiP13980 - pAAV-AiE0078h-minBG-iCre(R297T)-BGHpA (Alias: CN3980)
Purpose: AiE0078h is an enhancer sequence, designed to drive AAV-mediated transgene expression in specific brain cell types
Depositing lab: Allen Institute for Brain Science & Jonathan Ting. Depositing organization: Allen Institute. Publication: A suite of enhancer AAVs and transgenic mouse lines for genetic access to cortical cell types. Ben-Simon Y, Hooper M, Narayan S, Daigle TL, Dwivedi D, Way SW, Oster A, Stafford DA, Mich JK, Taormina MJ, Martinez RA, Opitz-Araya X, Roth JR, Alexander JR, Allen S, Amster A, Arbuckle J, Ayala A, Baker PM, Bakken TE, Barcelli T, Barta S, Bendrick J, Bertagnolli D, Bielstein C, Bishwakarma P, Bowlus J, Boyer G, Brouner K, Casian B, Casper T, Chakka AB, Chakrabarty R, Chance RK, Chavan S, Clark M, Colbert K, Collman F, Daniel S, Departee M, DiValentin P, Donadio N, Dotson N, Egdorf T, Fliss T, Gabitto M, Garcia J, Gary A, Gasperini M, Gloe J, Goldy J, Gore BB, Graybuck L, Greisman N, Haeseleer F, Halterman C, Haradon Z, Hastings SD, Helback O, Ho W, Hockemeyer D, Huang C, Huff S, Hunker A, Johansen N, Jones D, Juneau Z, Kalmbach B, Kannan M, Khem S, Kussick E, Kutsal R, Larsen R, Lee C, Lee AY, Leibly M, Lenz GH, Li S, Liang E, Lusk N, Madigan Z, Malloy J, Malone J, McCue R, Melchor J, Mollenkopf T, Moosman S, Morin E, Newman D, Ng L, Ngo K, Omstead V, Otto S, Oyama A, Pena N, Pham T, Phillips E, Pom CA, Potekhina L, Ransford S, Ray PL, Rette D, Reynoldson C, Rimorin C, Rocha D, Ruiz A, Sanchez REA, Sawyer L, Sedeno-Cortes A, Sevigny JP, Shapovalova N, Shepard N, Shulga L, Sigler AR, Siverts L, Soliman S, Somasundaram S, Staats B, Stewart K, Szelenyi E, Tieu M, Trader C, Tran A, van Velthoven CTJ, Walker M, Wang Y, Weed N, Wirthlin M, Wood T, Wynalda B, Yao Z, Zhou T, Ariza J, Dee N, Reding M, Ronellenfitch K, Mufti S, Sunkin SM, Smith KA, Esposito L, Waters J, Thyagarajan B, Yao S, Lein ES, Zeng H, Levi BP, Ngai J, Ting JT, Tasic B. Cell. 2025 May 16:S0092-8674(25)00513-6. doi: 10.1016/j.cell.2025.05.002. PubMed 40403729.
Backbone
  Vector backbone: rAAV
  Vector type: AAV
Growth in bacteria
  Bacterial resistance: Ampicillin, 100 μg/mL
  Growth temperature: 30°C
  Growth strain: NEB Stable
  Copy number: High Copy
Gene/Insert
  Gene/Insert name: iCre(R297T)
  Species: Synthetic
  Cloning method: Restriction Enzyme; 5′ cloning site Unknown (unknown if destroyed); 3′ cloning site Unknown (unknown if destroyed)
Terms and licenses: Academic/Nonprofit Terms; Industry Terms: Not Available to Industry
Depositor comments: Allen Institute plasmid alias: CN3980
How to cite: AiP13980 - pAAV-AiE0078h-minBG-iCre(R297T)-BGHpA (Alias: CN3980) was a gift from Allen Institute for Brain Science & Jonathan Ting (Addgene plasmid # 229918 ; http://n2t.net/addgene:229918 ; RRID:Addgene_229918)
