[The description below was written by a language model from this plasmid's Addgene catalogue record and pLannotate feature annotations shown in this document.]
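Description:
AiP13980 - pAAV-AiE0078h-minBG-iCre(R297T)-BGHpA (alias CN3980) is a recombinant AAV transfer plasmid of about 4.9 kb, built to deliver an enhancer-driven Cre recombinase to specific brain cell types. It is propagated in E. coli through a high-copy ColE1/pUC-type origin and selected with ampicillin via the bla gene and its own promoter. The backbone also carries an f1 phage origin and small remnants of the pBR322 bom and rop regions. The annotated sequence shows one complete AAV2 inverted terminal repeat downstream of the cassette. On the upstream side only short ITR fragments were detected, which may simply reflect how hard these repeats are to sequence and annotate. The ITRs are the cis elements that allow the intervening cassette to be replicated and packaged into AAV particles when rep, cap and helper functions are supplied in trans.

According to the construct name and catalogue purpose, the payload begins with AiE0078h, an enhancer sequence intended to confer cell-type-selective expression, placed upstream of a minimal beta-globin promoter (minBG). Neither element is annotated in the feature table, but both presumably lie in the unannotated stretch between the left ITR and the coding sequence. A minimal promoter has little activity on its own, so transcription depends largely on the enhancer. The cassette drives iCre(R297T), a synthetic, codon-improved Cre carrying an R297T substitution, and ends with the bovine growth hormone polyadenylation signal. The record does not say why the substitution was introduced or which cell types the enhancer targets. Cre catalyses recombination between loxP sites, so the vector is suited to gaining genetic access to defined cortical populations when used with Cre-dependent reporter or effector mouse lines or viruses.
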