Features (pLannotate 1.2.2; 12 found; start..end, strand, type, name):
     12..39      +  repeat_region  AAV2 ITR (fragment): inverted terminal repeat of adeno-associated virus serotype 2 inverted
     68..95      +  repeat_region  AAV2 ITR (fragment): inverted terminal repeat of adeno-associated virus serotype 2 inverted
    830..1855    +  CDS            cre: RECR_BPP1 - Experimental evidence at protein level: Swiss-Prot protein existence level 1. Catalyzes site-specific recombination between two 34-base- pair LOXP sites. Its role is to maintain the phage genome as a monomeric unit-copy plasmid in the lysogenic state. From Escherichia phage P1 (Bacteriophage P1).
   1895..2006    +  polyA_signal   bGH poly(A) signal: bovine growth hormone polyadenylation signal
   2124..2264    +  repeat_region  AAV2 ITR: inverted terminal repeat of adeno-associated virus serotype 2 inverted
   2269..2320    -  misc_feature   bom (fragment): basis of mobility region from pBR322
   2339..2794    +  rep_origin     f1 ori (sequence partly withheld): f1 bacteriophage origin of replication; arrow indicates direction of (+) strand synthesis
   2795..2844    -  misc_feature   bom (fragment): basis of mobility region from pBR322
   2946..2981    -  CDS            rop (fragment): Rop protein, which maintains plasmids at low copy number; rop
   3076..3180    +  promoter       AmpR promoter: bla
   3181..4041    +  CDS            AmpR: β-lactamase; bla; confers resistance to ampicillin, carbenicillin, and related antibiotics
   4212..4800    +  rep_origin     ori: high-copy-number ColE1/pMB1/pBR322/pUC origin of replication
>Addgene plasmid #229918 | AiP13980 - pAAV-AiE0078h-minBG-iCre(R297T)-BGHpA (Alias: CN3980) | addgene full sequence | sequence record 459694 | Addgene NGS Result
CCTGCAGGCAGCTGCGCGCTCGCTCGCTCACTGAGGCCGCCCGGGCGTCGGGCGACCTTTGGTCGCCCGG
CCTCAGTGAGCGAGCGAGCGCGCAGAGAGGGAGTGGCCAACTCCATCACTAGGGGTTCCTGCGGCCGCAC
GCGTGAAATCATAAATGCTGAGGGTAGTCTGCCTCAGGTACACACTGAGAAACTGCTTTAATGTAACCTG
ACCCACGGTTATTAGTGAAAATATCACTTTTGTTGTTACCTTATTCCCAACAAATTCATTTCTGCTTTAA
TGGAAAAGATCCGGGTTCACACTAATCAGGCCCAACGGAAGGCCATATTAGCAATTTGGCAGGTACCCGA
GGGCCATACCTAATCTGCATAAAATGAAGCAGATTGCAACCGCCCTCATCTTTTTTATTTTTAAACTGGT
TTTTGAAGCAGAGCATAAAATCTCAGAGGGAGAGACAGAAGATGCTAGTGCATACATTTTCCTTCATGCC
TTTATTTTCATTCTTTTTGCACAAACCATCTTCCTGAATGGCTGTTTACCTAAAGAAGAATAACAAAATA
AAAGGTGCTAGGAAATGGAGTAGGCAGAGATCACAAATGTTTAATTAAAAAAAAAAAAAGTCATGTACTT
TCATAGATATTCACAATCCTCTCTAGTATACTTTCAAATCAGTTTTAATTTCAGTTTAGTGTTTTTATGT
TTTGTGAAGATACGCGAGCTCGGGCTGGGCATAAAAGTCAGGGCAGAGCCATCTATTGCTTACATTTGCT
TCTGGGATCCAGATCTTTCGAAGCTAGCCACCATGGTGCCCAAGAAGAAGAGGAAAGTCTCCAACCTGCT
GACTGTGCACCAAAACCTGCCTGCCCTCCCTGTGGATGCCACCTCTGATGAAGTCAGGAAGAACCTGATG
GACATGTTCAGGGACAGGCAGGCCTTCTCTGAACACACCTGGAAGATGCTCCTGTCTGTGTGCAGATCCT
GGGCTGCCTGGTGCAAGCTGAACAACAGGAAATGGTTCCCTGCTGAACCTGAGGATGTGAGGGACTACCT
CCTGTACCTGCAAGCCAGAGGCCTGGCTGTGAAGACCATCCAACAGCACCTGGGCCAGCTCAACATGCTG
CACAGGAGATCTGGCCTGCCTCGCCCTTCTGACTCCAATGCTGTGTCCCTGGTGATGAGGAGAATCAGAA
AGGAGAATGTGGATGCTGGGGAGAGAGCCAAGCAGGCCCTGGCCTTTGAACGCACTGACTTTGACCAAGT
CAGATCCCTGATGGAGAACTCTGACAGATGCCAGGACATCAGGAACCTGGCCTTCCTGGGCATTGCCTAC
AACACCCTGCTGCGCATTGCCGAAATTGCCAGAATCAGAGTGAAGGACATCTCCCGCACCGATGGTGGGA
GAATGCTGATCCACATTGGCAGGACCAAGACCCTGGTGTCCACAGCTGGTGTGGAGAAGGCCCTGTCCCT
GGGGGTTACCAAGCTGGTGGAGAGATGGATCTCTGTGTCTGGTGTGGCTGATGACCCCAACAACTACCTG
TTCTGCCGGGTCAGAAAGAATGGTGTGGCTGCCCCTTCTGCCACCTCCCAACTGTCCACCCGGGCCCTGG
AAGGGATCTTTGAGGCCACCCACCGCCTGATCTATGGTGCCAAGGATGACTCTGGGCAGAGATACCTGGC
CTGGTCTGGCCACTCTGCCAGAGTGGGTGCTGCCACCGACATGGCCAGGGCTGGTGTGTCCATCCCTGAA
ATCATGCAGGCTGGTGGCTGGACCAATGTGAACATTGTGATGAACTACATCAGAAACCTGGACTCTGAGA
CTGGGGCCATGGTGAGGCTGCTCGAAGATGGGGACTGAGGCGCGCCGAATTCAAGCTTCTCGAGAGATCT
TCGACTGTGCCTTCTAGTTGCCAGCCATCTGTTGTTTGCCCCTCCCCCGTGCCTTCCTTGACCCTGGAAG
GTGCCACTCCCACTGTCCTTTCCTAATAAAATGAGGAAATTGCATCGCATTGTCTGAGTAGGTGTCATTC
TATTCTGGGGGGTGGGGTGGGGCAGGACAGCAAGGGGGAGGATTGGGAAGACAATAGCAGGCATGAGATC
TCACGTGCGGACCGAGCGGCCGCAGGAACCCCTAGTGATGGAGTTGGCCACTCCCTCTCTGCGCGCTCGC
TCGCTCACTGAGGCCGGGCGACCAAAGGTCGCCCGACGCCCGGGCTTTGCCCGGGCGGCCTCAGTGAGCG
AGCGAGCGCGCAGCTGCCTGCAGGGGCGCCTGATGCGGTATTTTCTCCTTACGCATCTGTGCGGTATTTC
ACACCGCATA
[95 nt withheld, positions 2321-2415]
T
[46 nt withheld, positions 2417-2462]
C
[141 nt withheld, positions 2464-2604]
CCTTTGACGTTGGAGTCCACGTTCTTT
[37 nt withheld, positions 2632-2668]
ACTCTATCTCGGGCTATTCTTTTGATTTATAAGGGATTTTGCCGATTTCGGTCTATTGGTTAAAAAATGA
GCTGATTTAACAAAAATTTAACGCGAATTTTAACAAAATATTAACGTTTACAATTTTATGGTGCACTCTC
AGTACAATCTGCTCTGATGCCGCATAGTTAAGCCAGCCCCGACACCCGCCAACACCCGCTGACGCGCCCT
GACGGGCTTGTCTGCTCCCGGCATCCGCTTACAGACAAGCTGTGACCGTCTCCGGGAGCTGCATGTGTCA
GAGGTTTTCACCGTCATCACCGAAACGCGCGAGACGAAAGGGCCTCGTGATACGCCTATTTTTATAGGTT
AATGTCATGATAATAATGGTTTCTTAGACGTCAGGTGGCACTTTTCGGGGAAATGTGCGCGGAACCCCTA
TTTGTTTATTTTTCTAAATACATTCAAATATGTATCCGCTCATGAGACAATAACCCTGATAAATGCTTCA
ATAATATTGAAAAAGGAAGAGTATGAGTATTCAACATTTCCGTGTCGCCCTTATTCCCTTTTTTGCGGCA
TTTTGCCTTCCTGTTTTTGCTCACCCAGAAACGCTGGTGAAAGTAAAAGATGCTGAAGATCAGTTGGGTG
CACGAGTGGGTTACATCGAACTGGATCTCAACAGCGGTAAGATCCTTGAGAGTTTTCGCCCCGAAGAACG
TTTTCCAATGATGAGCACTTTTAAAGTTCTGCTATGTGGCGCGGTATTATCCCGTATTGACGCCGGGCAA
GAGCAACTCGGTCGCCGCATACACTATTCTCAGAATGACTTGGTTGAGTACTCACCAGTCACAGAAAAGC
ATCTTACGGATGGCATGACAGTAAGAGAATTATGCAGTGCTGCCATAACCATGAGTGATAACACTGCGGC
CAACTTACTTCTGACAACGATCGGAGGACCGAAGGAGCTAACCGCTTTTTTGCACAACATGGGGGATCAT
GTAACTCGCCTTGATCGTTGGGAACCGGAGCTGAATGAAGCCATACCAAACGACGAGCGTGACACCACGA
TGCCTGTAGCAATGGCAACAACGTTGCGCAAACTATTAACTGGCGAACTACTTACTCTAGCTTCCCGGCA
ACAATTAATAGACTGGATGGAGGCGGATAAAGTTGCAGGACCACTTCTGCGCTCGGCCCTTCCGGCTGGC
TGGTTTATTGCTGATAAATCTGGAGCCGGTGAGCGTGGGTCTCGCGGTATCATTGCAGCACTGGGGCCAG
ATGGTAAGCCCTCCCGTATCGTAGTTATCTACACGACGGGGAGTCAGGCAACTATGGATGAACGAAATAG
ACAGATCGCTGAGATAGGTGCCTCACTGATTAAGCATTGGTAACTGTCAGACCAAGTTTACTCATATATA
CTTTAGATTGATTTAAAACTTCATTTTTAATTTAAAAGGATCTAGGTGAAGATCCTTTTTGATAATCTCA
TGACCAAAATCCCTTAACGTGAGTTTTCGTTCCACTGAGCGTCAGACCCCGTAGAAAAGATCAAAGGATC
TTCTTGAGATCCTTTTTTTCTGCGCGTAATCTGCTGCTTGCAAACAAAAAAACCACCGCTACCAGCGGTG
GTTTGTTTGCCGGATCAAGAGCTACCAACTCTTTTTCCGAAGGTAACTGGCTTCAGCAGAGCGCAGATAC
CAAATACTGTTCTTCTAGTGTAGCCGTAGTTAGGCCACCACTTCAAGAACTCTGTAGCACCGCCTACATA
CCTCGCTCTGCTAATCCTGTTACCAGTGGCTGCTGCCAGTGGCGATAAGTCGTGTCTTACCGGGTTGGAC
TCAAGACGATAGTTACCGGATAAGGCGCAGCGGTCGGGCTGAACGGGGGGTTCGTGCACACAGCCCAGCT
TGGAGCGAACGACCTACACCGAACTGAGATACCTACAGCGTGAGCTATGAGAAAGCGCCACGCTTCCCGA
AGGGAGAAAGGCGGACAGGTATCCGGTAAGCGGCAGGGTCGGAACAGGAGAGCGCACGAGGGAGCTTCCA
GGGGGAAACGCCTGGTATCTTTATAGTCCTGTCGGGTTTCGCCACCTCTGACTTGAGCGTCGATTTTTGT
GATGCTCGTCAGGGGGGCGGAGCCTATGGAAAAACGCCAGCAACGCGGCCTTTTTACGGTTCCTGGCCTT
TTGCTGGCCTTTTGCTCACATGT
